>Addgene plasmid #236746 | pBOB-3xFlag-hGpr75 | addgene full sequence | sequence record 477897 | Addgene NGS Result
ACGGATCGGGAGATCTCCCGATCCCCTATGGTGCACTCTCAGTACAATCTGCTCTGATGCCGCATAGTTA
AGCCAGTATCTGCTCCCTGCTTGTGTGTTGGAGGTCGCTGAGTAGTGCGCGAGCAAAATTTAAGCTACAA
CAAGGCAAGGCTTGACCGACAATTGCATGAAGAATCTGCTTAGGGTTAGGCGTTTTGCGCTGCTTCGCGA
TGTACGGGCCAGATATACGCGTTGACATTGATTATTGACTAGTTATTAATAGTAATCAATTACGGGGTCA
TTAGTTCATAGCCCATATATGGAGTTCCGCGTTACATAACTTACGGTAAATGGCCCGCCTGGCTGACCGC
CCAACGACCCCCGCCCATTGACGTCAATAATGACGTATGTTCCCATAGTAACGCCAATAGGGACTTTCCA
TTGACGTCAATGGGTGGAGTATTTACGGTAAACTGCCCACTTGGCAGTACATCAAGTGTATCATATGCCA
AGTACGCCCCCTATTGACGTCAATGACGGTAAATGGCCCGCCTGGCATTATGCCCAGTACATGACCTTAT
GGGACTTTCCTACTTGGCAGTACATCTACGTATTAGTCATCGCTATTACCATGGTGATGCGGTTTTGGCA
GTACATCAATGGGCGTGGATAGCGGTTTGACTCACGGGGATTTCCAAGTCTCCACCCCATTGACGTCAAT
GGGAGTTTGTTTTGGCACCAAAATCAACGGGACTTTCCAAAATGTCGTAACAACTCCGCCCCATTGACGC
AAATGGGCGGTAGGCGTGTACGGTGGGAGGTCTATATAAGCAGCGCGTTTTGCCTGTACTGGGTCTCTCT
GGTTAGACCAGATCTGAGCCTGGGAGCTCTCTGGCTAACTAGGGAACCCACTGCTTAAGCCTCAATAAAG
CTTGCCTTGAGTGCTTCAAGTAGTGTGTGCCCGTCTGTTGTGTGACTCTGGTAACTAGAGATCCCTCAGA
CCCTTTTAGTCAGTGTGGAAAATCTCTAGCAGTGGCGCCCGAACAGGGACTTGAAAGCGAAAGGGAAACC
AGAGGAGCTCTCTCGACGCAGGACTCGGCTTGCTGAAGCGCGCACGGCAAGAGGCGAGGGGCGGCGACTG
GTGAGTACGCCAAAAATTTTGACTAGCGGAGGCTAGAAGGAGAGAGATGGGTGCGAGAGCGTCAGTATTA
AGCGGGGGAGAATTAGATCGCGATGGGAAAAAATTCGGTTAAGGCCAGGGGGAAAGAAAAAATATAAATT
AAAACATATAGTATGGGCAAGCAGGGAGCTAGAACGATTCGCAGTTAATCCTGGCCTGTTAGAAACATCA
GAAGGCTGTAGACAAATACTGGGACAGCTACAACCATCCCTTCAGACAGGATCAGAAGAACTTAGATCAT
TATATAATACAGTAGCAACCCTCTATTGTGTGCATCAAAGGATAGAGATAAAAGACACCAAGGAAGCTTT
AGACAAGATAGAGGAAGAGCAAAACAAAAGTAAGACCACCGCACAGCAAGCGGCCGCTGATCTTCAGACC
TGGAGGAGGAGATATGAGGGACAATTGGAGAAGTGAATTATATAAATATAAAGTAGTAAAAATTGAACCA
TTAGGAGTAGCACCCACCAAGGCAAAGAGAAGAGTGGTGCAGAGAGAAAAAAGAGCAGTGGGAATAGGAG
CTTTGTTCCTTGGGTTCTTGGGAGCAGCAGGAAGCACTATGGGCGCAGCGTCAATGACGCTGACGGTACA
GGCCAGACAATTATTGTCTGGTATAGTGCAGCAGCAGAACAATTTGCTGAGGGCTATTGAGGCGCAACAG
CATCTGTTGCAACTCACAGTCTGGGGCATCAAGCAGCTCCAGGCAAGAATCCTGGCTGTGGAAAGATACC
TAAAGGATCAACAGCTCCTGGGGATTTGGGGTTGCTCTGGAAAACTCATTTGCACCACTGCTGTGCCTTG
GAATGCTAGTTGGAGTAATAAATCTCTGGAACAGATTTGGAATCACACGACCTGGATGGAGTGGGACAGA
GAAATTAACAATTACACAAGCTTAATACACTCCTTAATTGAAGAATCGCAAAACCAGCAAGAAAAGAATG
AACAAGAATTATTGGAATTAGATAAATGGGCAAGTTTGTGGAATTGGTTTAACATAACAAATTGGCTGTG
GTATATAAAATTATTCATAATGATAGTAGGAGGCTTGGTAGGTTTAAGAATAGTTTTTGCTGTACTTTCT
ATAGTGAATAGAGTTAGGCAGGGATATTCACCATTATCGTTTCAGACCCACCTCCCAACCCCGAGGGGAC
CCGACAGGCCCGAAGGAATAGAAGAAGAAGGTGGAGAGAGAGACAGAGACAGATCCATTCGATTAGTGAA
CGGATCAACTTTTAAAAGAAAAGGGGGGATTGGGGGGTACAGTGCAGGGGAAAGAATAGTAGACATAATA
GCAACAGACATACAAACTAAAGAATTACAAAAACAAATTACAAAATTCAAAATTTTATCGATAAGCTTGG
GAGTTCCGCGTTACATAACTTACGGTAAATGGCCCGCCTGGCTGACCGCCCAACGACCCCCGCCCATTGA
CGTCAATAATGACGTATGTTCCCATAGTAACGCCAATAGGGACTTTCCATTGACGTCAATGGGTGGAGTA
TTTACGGTAAACTGCCCACTTGGCAGTACATCAAGTGTATCATATGCCAAGTACGCCCCCTATTGACGTC
AATGACGGTAAATGGCCCGCCTGGCATTATGCCCAGTACATGACCTTATGGGACTTTCCTACTTGGCAGT
ACATCTACGTATTAGTCATCGCTATTACCATGGTGATGCGGTTTTGGCAGTACATCAATGGGCGTGGATA
GCGGTTTGACTCACGGGGATTTCCAAGTCTCCACCCCATTGACGTCAATGGGAGTTTGTTTTGGCACCAA
AATCAACGGGACTTTCCAAAATGTCGTAACAACTCCGCCCCATTGACGCAAATGGGCGGTAGGCGTGTAC
GGTGGGAGGTCTATATAAGCAGAGCTCGTTTAGTGAACCGTCAGATCGCCTGGAGACGCCATCCACGCTG
TTTTGACCTCCATAGAAGACACCGACTGAGCTCCTTAAGGTTAACTCTAGAGCCACCATGGACTACAAAG
ACCATGACGGTGATTATAAAGATCATGATATCGATTACAAGGATGACGATGACAAGTCTAGAGAATTCGG
ATCCATGAACTCAACAGGCCACCTTCAGGATGCCCCCAATGCCACCTCGCTCCATGTGCCTCACTCACAG
GAAGGAAACAGCACCTCTCTCCAGGAGGGTCTTCAGGATCTCATCCACACAGCCACCTTGGTGACCTGTA
CTTTTCTACTGGCGGTCATCTTCTGCCTGGGTTCCTATGGCAACTTCATTGTCTTCTTGTCCTTCTTCGA
TCCAGCCTTCAGGAAATTCAGAACCAACTTTGATTTCATGATCCTGAACCTGTCCTTCTGTGACCTCTTC
ATTTGTGGAGTGACAGCCCCCATGTTCACCTTTGTGTTATTCTTCAGCTCAGCCAGTAGTATCCCGGATG
CTTTCTGCTTCACTTTCCATCTCACCAGTTCAGGCTTCATCATCATGTCTCTGAAGACAGTGGCAGTGAT
CGCCCTGCACCGGCTCCGGATGGTGTTGGGGAAACAGCCTAATCGCACGGCCTCCTTTCCCTGCACCGTA
CTCCTCACCCTGCTTCTCTGGGCCACCAGTTTCACCCTTGCCACCTTGGCTACCTTGAAAACCAGCAAGT
CCCACCTCTGTCTTCCCATGTCCAGTCTGATTGCTGGAAAAGGGAAAGCCATTTTGTCTCTCTATGTGGT
CGACTTCACCTTCTGTGTTGCTGTGGTCTCTGTCTCTTACATCATGATTGCTCAGACCCTGCGGAAGAAC
GCTCAAGTCAGAAAGTGCCCCCCTGTAATCACAGTCGATGCTTCCAGACCACAGCCTTTCATGGGGGTCC
CTGTGCAGGGAGGTGGAGATCCCATCCAGTGTGCCATGCCGGCTCTGTATAGGAACCAGAATTACAACAA
ACTGCAGCACGTTCAGACCCGTGGATATACCAAGAGTCCCAACCAACTGGTCACCCCTGCAGCAAGCCGA
CTCCAGCTCGTATCAGCCATCAACCTCTCCACTGCCAAGGATTCCAAAGCCGTGGTCACCTGTGTGATCA
TTGTGCTGTCAGTCCTGGTGTGCTGTCTTCCACTGGGGATTTCCTTGGTACAGGTGGTTCTCTCCAGCAA
TGGGAGCTTCATTCTTTACCAGTTTGAATTGTTTGGATTTACTCTTATATTTTTCAAGTCAGGATTAAAC
CCTTTTATATATTCTCGGAACAGTGCAGGGCTGAGAAGGAAAGTGCTCTGGTGCCTCCAATACATAGGCC
TGGGTTTTTTCTGCTGCAAACAAAAGACTCGACTTCGAGCCATGGGAAAAGGGAACCTCGAAGTCAACAG
AAACAAATCCTCCCATCATGAAACAAACTCTGCCTACATGTTATCTCCAAAGCCACAGAAGAAATTTGTG
GACCAGGCTTGTGGCCCAAGTCATTCAAAAGAAAGTATGGTGAGTCCCAAGATCTCTGCTGGACATCAAC
ACTGTGGTCAGAGCAGCTCGACCCCCATCAACACTCGGATTGAACCTTACTACAGCATCTATAACAGCAG
CCCTTCCCAGGAGGAGAGCAGCCCATGTAACTTACAGCCAGTAAACTCTTTTGGATTTGCCAATTCATAT
ATTGCCATGCATTATCACACCACTAATGACTTAGTGCAGGAATATGACAGCACTTCAGCCAAGCAGATTC
CAGTCCCCTCCGTTTAACTCGAGCCATGGAAGCTTGATATCTAACTGACTGAACCGGTGGTACCGAGGAA
TTAATTCGCTGTCTGCGAGGGCCAGCTGTTGGGGTGAGTACTCCCTCTCAAAAGCGGGCATGACTTCTGC
GCTAAGATTGTCAGTTTCCAAAAACGAGGAGGATTTGATATTCACCTGGCCCGCGGTGATGCCTTTGAGG
GTGGCCGCGTCCATCTGGTCAGAAAAGACAATCTTTTTGTTGTCAAGCTTGAGGTGTGGCAGGCTTGAGA
TCTGGCCATACACTTGAGTGACAATGACATCCACTTTGCCTTTCTCTCCACAGGTGTCCACTCCCAGGTC
CAACTGCAGGTCGAGCATGCATCTAGGGCGGCCAATTCCGCCGATCCTGGAAAAACATGGAGCAATCACA
AGTAGCAATACAGCAGCTACCAATGCTGATTGTGCCTGGCTAGAAGCACAAGAGGAGGAGGAGGTGGGTT
TTCCAGTCACACCTCAGACAATCAACCTCTGGATTACAAAATTTGTGAAAGATTGACTGGTATTCTTAAC
TATGTTGCTCCTTTTACGCTATGTGGATACGCTGCTTTAATGCCTTTGTATCATGCTATTGCTTCCCGTA
TGGCTTTCATTTTCTCCTCCTTGTATAAATCCTGGTTGCTGTCTCTTTATGAGGAGTTGTGGCCCGTTGT
CAGGCAACGTGGCGTGGTGTGCACTGTGTTTGCTGACGCAACCCCCACTGGTTGGGGCATTGCCACCACC
TGTCAGCTCCTTTCCGGGACTTTCGCTTTCCCCCTCCCTATTGCCACGGCGGAACTCATCGCCGCCTGCC
TTGCCCGCTGCTGGACAGGGGCTCGGCTGTTGGGCACTGACAATTCCGTGGTGTTGTCGGGGAAGCTGAC
GTCCTTTCCATGGCTGCTCGCCTGTGTTGCCACCTGGATTCTGCGCGGGACGTCCTTCTGCTACGTCCCT
TCGGCCCTCAATCCAGCGGACCTTCCTTCCCGCGGCCTGCTGCCGGCTCTGCGGCCTCTTCCGCGTCTTC
GCCTTCGCCCTCAGACGAGTCGGATCTCCCTTTGGGCCGCCTCCCCGCCTGGAATTCGAGCTCGGTACCT
TTAAGACCAATGACTTACAAGGCAGCTGTAGATCTTAGCCACTTTTTAAAAGAAAAGGGGGGACTGGAAG
GGCTAATTCACTCCCAACGAAGACAAGATATCCTTGATCTGTGGATCTACCACACACAAGGCTACTTCCC
TGATTGGCAGAACTACACACCAGGGCCAGGGATCAGATATCCACTGACCTTTGGATGGTGCTACAAGCTA
GTACCAGTTGAGCAAGAGAAGGTAGAAGAAGCCAATGAAGGAGAGAACACCCGCTTGTTACACCCTGTGA
GCCTGCATGGGATGGATGACCCGGAGAGAGAAGTATTAGAGTGGAGGTTTGACAGCCGCCTAGCATTTCA
TCACATGGCCCGAGAGCTGCATCCGGACTGTACTGGGTCTCTCTGGTTAGACCAGATCTGAGCCTGGGAG
CTCTCTGGCTAACTAGGGAACCCACTGCTTAAGCCTCAATAAAGCTTGCCTTGAGTGCTTCAAGTAGTGT
GTGCCCGTCTGTTGTGTGACTCTGGTAACTAGAGATCCCTCAGACCCTTTTAGTCAGTGTGGAAAATCTC
TAGCAGGGCCGCTTTAAACCCGCTGATCAGCCTCGACTGTGCCTTCTAGTTGCCAGCCATCTGTTGTTTG
CCCCTCCCCCGTGCCTTCCTTGACCCTGGAAGGTGCCACTCCCACTGTCCTTTCCTAATAAAATGAGGAA
ATTGCATCGCATTGTCTGAGTAGGTGTCATTCTATTCTGGGGGGTGGGGTGGGGCAGGACAGCAAGGGGG
AGGATTGGGAAGACAATAGCAGGCATGCTGGGGATGCGGTGGGCTCTATGGCTTCTGAGGCGGAAAGAAC
CAGCTGGGGCTCTAGGGGGTATCCCC
[124 nt withheld, positions 6817-6940]
C
[91 nt withheld, positions 6942-7032]
A
[49 nt withheld, positions 7034-7082]
CCTTTGACGTTGGAGTCCACGTTCTTT
[37 nt withheld, positions 7110-7146]
ACCCTATCTCGGTCTATTCTTTTGATTTATAAGGGATTTTGCCGATTTCGGCCTATTGGTTAAAAAATGA
GCTGATTTAACAAAAATTTAACGCGAATTAATTCTGTGGAATGTGTGTCAGTTAGGGTGTGGAAAGTCCC
CAGGCTCCCCAGCAGGCAGAAGTATGCAAAGCATGCATCTCAATTAGTCAGCAACCAGGTGTGGAAAGTC
CCCAGGCTCCCCAGCAGGCAGAAGTATGCAAAGCATGCATCTCAATTAGTCAGCAACCATAGTCCCGCCC
CTAACTCCGCCCATCCCGCCCCTAACTCCGCCCAGTTCCGCCCATTCTCCGCCCCATGGCTGACTAATTT
TTTTTATTTATGCAGAGGCCGAGGCCGCCTCTGCCTCTGAGCTATTCCAGAAGTAGTGAGGAGGCTTTTT
TGGAGGCCTAGGCTTTTGCAAAAAGCTCCCGGGAGCTTGTATATCCATTTTCGGATCTGATCAGCACGTG
TTGACAATTAATCATCGGCATAGTATATCGGCATAGTATAATACGACAAGGTGAGGAACTAAACCATGGC
CAAGTTGACCAGTGCCGTTCCGGTGCTCACCGCGCGCGACGTCGCCGGAGCGGTCGAGTTCTGGACCGAC
CGGCTCGGGTTCTCCCGGGACTTCGTGGAGGACGACTTCGCCGGTGTGGTCCGGGACGACGTGACCCTGT
TCATCAGCGCGGTCCAGGACCAGGTGGTGCCGGACAACACCCTGGCCTGGGTGTGGGTGCGCGGCCTGGA
CGAGCTGTACGCCGAGTGGTCGGAGGTCGTGTCCACGAACTTCCGGGACGCCTCCGGGCCGGCCATGACC
GAGATCGGCGAGCAGCCGTGGGGGCGGGAGTTCGCCCTGCGCGACCCGGCCGGCAACTGCGTGCACTTCG
TGGCCGAGGAGCAGGACTGACACGTGCTACGAGATTTCGATTCCACCGCCGCCTTCTATGAAAGGTTGGG
CTTCGGAATCGTTTTCCGGGACGCCGGCTGGATGATCCTCCAGCGCGGGGATCTCATGCTGGAGTTCTTC
GCCCACCCCAACTTGTTTATTGCAGCTTATAATGGTTACAAATAAAGCAATAGCATCACAAATTTCACAA
ATAAAGCATTTTTTTCACTGCATTCTAGTTGTGGTTTGTCCAAACTCATCAATGTATCTTATCATGTCTG
TATACCGTCGACCTCTAGCTAGAGCTTGGCGTAATCATGGTCATAGCTGTTTCCTGTGTGAAATTGTTAT
CCGCTCACAATTCCACACAACATACGAGCCGGAAGCATAAAGTGTAAAGCCTGGGGTGCCTAATGAGTGA
GCTAACTCACATTAATTGCGTTGCGCTCACTGCCCGCTTTCCAGTCGGGAAACCTGTCGTGCCAGCTGCA
TTAATGAATCGGCCAACGCGCGGGGAGAGGCGGTTTGCGTATTGGGCGCTCTTCCGCTTCCTCGCTCACT
GACTCGCTGCGCTCGGTCGTTCGGCTGCGGCGAGCGGTATCAGCTCACTCAAAGGCGGTAATACGGTTAT
CCACAGAATCAGGGGATAACGCAGGAAAGAACATGTGAGCAAAAGGCCAGCAAAAGGCCAGGAACCGTAA
AAAGGCCGCGTTGCTGGCGTTTTTCCATAGGCTCCGCCCCCCTGACGAGCATCACAAAAATCGACGCTCA
AGTCAGAGGTGGCGAAACCCGACAGGACTATAAAGATACCAGGCGTTTCCCCCTGGAAGCTCCCTCGTGC
GCTCTCCTGTTCCGACCCTGCCGCTTACCGGATACCTGTCCGCCTTTCTCCCTTCGGGAAGCGTGGCGCT
TTCTCATAGCTCACGCTGTAGGTATCTCAGTTCGGTGTAGGTCGTTCGCTCCAAGCTGGGCTGTGTGCAC
GAACCCCCCGTTCAGCCCGACCGCTGCGCCTTATCCGGTAACTATCGTCTTGAGTCCAACCCGGTAAGAC
ACGACTTATCGCCACTGGCAGCAGCCACTGGTAACAGGATTAGCAGAGCGAGGTATGTAGGCGGTGCTAC
AGAGTTCTTGAAGTGGTGGCCTAACTACGGCTACACTAGAAGAACAGTATTTGGTATCTGCGCTCTGCTG
AAGCCAGTTACCTTCGGAAAAAGAGTTGGTAGCTCTTGATCCGGCAAACAAACCACCGCTGGTAGCGGTG
GTTTTTTTGTTTGCAAGCAGCAGATTACGCGCAGAAAAAAAGGATCTCAAGAAGATCCTTTGATCTTTTC
TACGGGGTCTGACGCTCAGTGGAACGAAAACTCACGTTAAGGGATTTTGGTCATGAGATTATCAAAAAGG
ATCTTCACCTAGATCCTTTTAAATTAAAAATGAAGTTTTAAATCAATCTAAAGTATATATGAGTAAACTT
GGTCTGACAGTTACCAATGCTTAATCAGTGAGGCACCTATCTCAGCGATCTGTCTATTTCGTTCATCCAT
AGTTGCCTGACTCCCCGTCGTGTAGATAACTACGATACGGGAGGGCTTACCATCTGGCCCCAGTGCTGCA
ATGATACCGCGAGACCCACGCTCACCGGCTCCAGATTTATCAGCAATAAACCAGCCAGCCGGAAGGGCCG
AGCGCAGAAGTGGTCCTGCAACTTTATCCGCCTCCATCCAGTCTATTAATTGTTGCCGGGAAGCTAGAGT
AAGTAGTTCGCCAGTTAATAGTTTGCGCAACGTTGTTGCCATTGCTACAGGCATCGTGGTGTCACGCTCG
TCGTTTGGTATGGCTTCATTCAGCTCCGGTTCCCAACGATCAAGGCGAGTTACATGATCCCCCATGTTGT
GCAAAAAAGCGGTTAGCTCCTTCGGTCCTCCGATCGTTGTCAGAAGTAAGTTGGCCGCAGTGTTATCACT
CATGGTTATGGCAGCACTGCATAATTCTCTTACTGTCATGCCATCCGTAAGATGCTTTTCTGTGACTGGT
GAGTACTCAACCAAGTCATTCTGAGAATAGTGTATGCGGCGACCGAGTTGCTCTTGCCCGGCGTCAATAC
GGGATAATACCGCGCCACATAGCAGAACTTTAAAAGTGCTCATCATTGGAAAACGTTCTTCGGGGCGAAA
ACTCTCAAGGATCTTACCGCTGTTGAGATCCAGTTCGATGTAACCCACTCGTGCACCCAACTGATCTTCA
GCATCTTTTACTTTCACCAGCGTTTCTGGGTGAGCAAAAACAGGAAGGCAAAATGCCGCAAAAAAGGGAA
TAAGGGCGACACGGAAATGTTGAATACTCATACTCTTCCTTTTTCAATATTATTGAAGCATTTATCAGGG
TTATTGTCTCATGAGCGGATACATATTTGAATGTATTTAGAAAAATAAACAAATAGGGGTTCCGCGCACA
TTTCCCCGAAAAGTGCCACCTGACGTCG
Features (pLannotate 1.2.2; 34 found; start..end, strand, type, name):
     27..79      -  misc_feature   bom (fragment): basis of mobility region from pBR322
    234..613     +  enhancer       CMV enhancer: human cytomegalovirus immediate early enhancer
    614..813     +  promoter       CMV promoter: human cytomegalovirus (CMV) immediate early promoter
    831..1011    +  LTR            5' LTR (truncated): truncated 5' long terminal repeat (LTR) from HIV-1
   1058..1183    +  misc_feature   HIV-1 Ψ: packaging signal of human immunodeficiency virus type 1
   1167..1530    +  CDS            HIV-1 gag (fragment): gag protein from human immunodeficiency virus 1; gag
   1676..1909    +  misc_feature   RRE: The Rev response element (RRE) of HIV-1 allows for Rev-dependent mRNA export from the nucleus to the cytoplasm.
   2286..2386    +  CDS            Rev (fragment): human immunodeficiency virus 1 (HIV-1) Rev protein; rev; enhances nuclear export of unspliced and incompletely spliced viral mRNAs
   2390..2506    +  misc_feature   cPPT/CTS: central polypurine tract and central termination sequence of HIV-1
   2529..2832    +  enhancer       CMV enhancer: human cytomegalovirus immediate early enhancer
   2833..3036    +  promoter       CMV promoter: human cytomegalovirus (CMV) immediate early promoter
   3141..3206    +  CDS            3xFLAG: three tandem FLAG® epitope tags, followed by an enterokinase cleavage site
   3225..4844    +  CDS            GPR75: GPR75_HUMAN - Experimental evidence at protein level: Swiss-Prot protein existence level 1. G protein-coupled receptor that is activated by the chemokine CCL5/RANTES. Probably coupled to heterotrimeric Gq proteins, it stimulates inositol trisphosphate production and calcium mobilization upon activation. Together with CCL5/RANTES, may play a role in neuron survival through activation of a downstream signaling pathway involving the PI3, Akt and MAP kinases. CCL5/RANTES may also regulate insulin secretion by pancreatic islet cells through activation of this receptor. From Homo sapiens (Human).
   4934..5163    +  intron         chimeric intron: chimera between introns from adenovirus and immunoglobulin heavy chain genes
   5227..5337    +  CDS            nef (fragment): NEF_HV1Z2 - Experimental evidence at protein level: Swiss-Prot protein existence level 1. Extracellular Nef protein targets CD4(+) T-lymphocytes for apoptosis by interacting with CXCR4 surface receptors. From Human immunodeficiency virus type 1 group M subtype D (isolate Z2/CDC-Z34) (HIV-1).
   5340..5928    +  misc_feature   WPRE: woodchuck hepatitis virus posttranscriptional regulatory element
   5945..6013    +  CDS            nef (fragment): NEF_HV1Z2 - Experimental evidence at protein level: Swiss-Prot protein existence level 1. Extracellular Nef protein targets CD4(+) T-lymphocytes for apoptosis by interacting with CXCR4 surface receptors. From Human immunodeficiency virus type 1 group M subtype D (isolate Z2/CDC-Z34) (HIV-1).
   6015..6327    +  LTR            5' LTR (fragment): 5' long terminal repeat (LTR) from HIV-1
   6335..6515    +  LTR            5' LTR (truncated): truncated 5' long terminal repeat (LTR) from HIV-1
   6547..6771    +  polyA_signal   bGH poly(A) signal: bovine growth hormone polyadenylation signal
   6775..6796    +  promoter       SV40 promoter (fragment): SV40 enhancer and early promoter
   6817..7245    +  rep_origin     f1 ori (sequence partly withheld): f1 bacteriophage origin of replication; arrow indicates direction of (+) strand synthesis
   7259..7588    +  promoter       SV40 promoter: SV40 enhancer and early promoter
   7636..7683    +  promoter       EM7 promoter: synthetic bacterial promoter&nbsp
   7702..8076    +  CDS            BleoR: antibiotic-binding protein; Sh ble from Streptoalloteichus hindustanus; confers resistance to bleomycin, phleomycin, and Zeocin™
   8086..8211    +  CDS            ble (fragment): BLE_KLEPN - Experimental evidence at protein level: Swiss-Prot protein existence level 1. Binding protein with a strong affinity to the bleomycin family of antibiotics. Binds to CL990; an antimitotic-antibiotic compound. From Klebsiella pneumoniae.
   8206..8327    +  polyA_signal   SV40 poly(A) signal: SV40 polyadenylation signal
   8400..8416    -  protein_bind   lac operator: The lac repressor binds to the lac operator to inhibit transcription in E. coli. This inhibition can be relieved by adding lactose or isopropyl-β-D-thiogalactopyranoside (IPTG). lac repressor encoded by lacI
   8424..8454    -  promoter       lac promoter: promoter for the E. coli lac operon
   8469..8490    -  protein_bind   CAP binding site: CAP binding activates transcription in the presence of cAMP. E. coli catabolite activator protein
   8503..8595    -  CDS            lacI (fragment): lac repressor; lacI; The lac repressor binds to the lac operator to inhibit transcription in E. coli. This inhibition can be relieved by adding lactose or isopropyl-β-D-thiogalactopyranoside (IPTG).
   8778..9366    -  rep_origin     ori: high-copy-number ColE1/pMB1/pBR322/pUC origin of replication
   9537..10397   -  CDS            AmpR: β-lactamase; bla; confers resistance to ampicillin, carbenicillin, and related antibiotics
  10398..10502   -  promoter       AmpR promoter: bla
