[The description below was written by a language model from this plasmid's Addgene catalogue record and pLannotate feature annotations shown in this document.]
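Description:
pBOB-3xFlag-hGpr75 is an HIV-1-based lentiviral transfer plasmid, built on the pBOB backbone, that also works as a conventional mammalian expression vector. It is propagated in E. coli through a high-copy ColE1/pUC-type origin with ampicillin selection from the β-lactamase gene, and it also carries an f1 phage origin. The annotated sequence record is about 10.5 kb. Outside the proviral region sits an SV40 promoter/EM7 promoter–BleoR cassette with an SV40 polyadenylation signal, which could confer Zeocin resistance in transfected cells or bacteria. Because it lies beyond the 3′ LTR, it would not be carried into the packaged viral genome.

Genomic RNA is driven by a CMV enhancer/promoter fused to a truncated 5′ LTR, a hybrid arrangement that typically makes transcription Tat-independent. Downstream are the Ψ packaging signal with a partial gag fragment, the Rev response element for nuclear export of unspliced RNA, and the cPPT/CTS, which aids nuclear import of the reverse-transcribed genome. An internal CMV enhancer/promoter then expresses the payload: a backbone-encoded 3xFLAG epitope fused in frame to the N terminus of wild-type human GPR75, a G protein-coupled receptor, cloned between BamHI and XhoI sites. A chimeric intron annotation follows the coding sequence. A WPRE then enhances transcript stability and expression, followed by the 3′ LTR region and a bGH polyadenylation signal.

The construct is intended for expressing FLAG-tagged GPR75 in mammalian cells, either transiently by transfection or stably by lentiviral transduction. The tag allows detection or immunoprecipitation of the receptor. The associated work concerns ciliary GPR75 in the central regulation of feeding and body weight.
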