Addgene plasmid #236746: pBOB-3xFlag-hGpr75
Purpose: Express 3xFlag N-terminal tagged wild-type human GPR75 transiently via transfection or stably via lentivirus-mediated infection in mammalian cells.
Depositing lab: Zhao Zhang. Depositing organization: University of Texas Southwestern Medical Center. Publication: Central regulation of feeding and body weight by ciliary GPR75. Jiang Y, Xun Y, Zhang Z. J Clin Invest. 2024 Aug 13;134(19):e182121. doi: 10.1172/JCI182121. PubMed 39137039.
Backbone
  Vector backbone: pBOB
  Vector type: Mammalian Expression, Lentiviral
Growth in bacteria
  Bacterial resistance: Ampicillin, 100 μg/mL
  Growth temperature: 37°C
  Growth strain: NEB Stable
  Copy number: High Copy
Gene/Insert
  Gene/Insert name: GPR75
  Species: H. sapiens (human)
  Insert size (bp): 1623
  GenBank ID: NM_006794
  Entrez Gene: GPR75 (a.k.a. GPRchr2, WI31133)
  Tag / fusion protein: 3xFlag (N terminal on backbone)
  Cloning method: Restriction Enzyme; 5′ cloning site BamHI (not destroyed); 3′ cloning site XhoI (not destroyed)
  Sequencing primers: 5′ agctcgtttagtgaaccgtcagatcg
Terms and licenses: Academic/Nonprofit Terms; Industry Terms: Not Available to Industry
How to cite: pBOB-3xFlag-hGpr75 was a gift from Zhao Zhang (Addgene plasmid # 236746 ; http://n2t.net/addgene:236746 ; RRID:Addgene_236746)
